>Addgene plasmid #201438 | pCMV6-AN-DDK_WT RAD23A | addgene full sequence | sequence record 395058 | Addgene NGS Result
AACAAAATATTAACGCTTACAATTTCCATTCGCCATTCAGGCTGCGCAACTGTTGGGAAGGGCGATCGGT
GCGGGCCTCTTCGCTATTACGCCAGCTGGCGAAAGGGGGATGTGCTGCAAGGCGATTAAGTTGGGTAACG
CCAGGGTTTTCCCAGTCACGACGTTGTAAAACGACGGCCAGTGCCAAGCTGATCTATACATTGAATCAAT
ATTGGCAATTAGCCATATTAGTCATTGGTTATATAGCATAAATCAATATTGGCTATTGGCCATTGCATAC
GTTGTATCTATATCATAATATGTACATTTATATTGGCTCATGTCCAATATGACCGCCATGTTGACATTGA
TTATTGACTAGTTATTAATAGTAATCAATTACGGGGTCATTAGTTCATAGCCCATATATGGAGTTCCGCG
TTACATAACTTACGGTAAATGGCCCGCCTGGCTGACCGCCCAACGACCCCCGCCCATTGACGTCAATAAT
GACGTATGTTCCCATAGTAACGCCAATAGGGACTTTCCATTGACGTCAATGGGTGGAGTATTTACGGTAA
ACTGCCCACTTGGCAGTACATCAAGTGTATCATATGCCAAGTCCGCCCCCTATTGACGTCAATGACGGTA
AATGGCCCGCCTGGCATTATGCCCAGTACATGACCTTACGGGACTTTCCTACTTGGCAGTACATCTACGT
ATTAGTCATCGCTATTACCATGGTGATGCGGTTTTGGCAGTACACCAATGGGCGTGGATAGCGGTTTGAC
TCACGGGGATTTCCAAGTCTCCACCCCATTGACGTCAATGGGAGTTTGTTTTGGCACCAAAATCAACGGG
ACTTTCCAAAATGTCGTAATAACCCCGCCCCGTTGACGCAAATGGGCGGTAGGCGTGTACGGTGGGAGGT
CTATATAAGCAGAGCTCGTTTAGTGAACCGTCAGAATTTTGTAATACGACTCACTATAGGGCGGCCGGGA
ATTCGTCGACTGGATCCGGTACCGAGGAGATCTGCCACCATGGATTACAAGGATGACGACGATAAGGCGA
TCGCCATGGAGCATATGGCCGTCACTATTACCCTGAAGACCCTGCAGCAGCAGACATTCAAGATTCGGAT
GGAACCTGATGAGACAGTCAAAGTCCTGAAAGAGAAGATCGAGGCAGAAAAAGGACGAGACGCATTCCCT
GTCGCAGGACAGAAGCTGATCTACGCTGGGAAAATTCTGTCCGACGATGTGCCAATCAGGGACTATCGCA
TTGATGAGAAGAACTTTGTGGTCGTGATGGTGACTAAGACCAAAGCCGGCCAGGGGACATCTGCTCCCCC
TGAAGCAAGTCCAACTGCCGCTCCCGAGAGCTCCACCTCTTTCCCACCCGCCCCAACATCCGGAATGTCT
CACCCTCCACCCGCAGCCCGCGAAGACAAATCCCCCTCTGAGGAAAGCGCCCCTACCACATCCCCAGAGA
GTGTCTCAGGCAGCGTGCCCTCTAGTGGATCAAGCGGCCGAGAGGAAGATGCTGCATCAACACTGGTGAC
TGGAAGCGAGTACGAAACCATGCTGACAGAGATCATGAGTATGGGCTATGAGCGGGAAAGAGTCGTGGCC
GCTCTGCGAGCCAGCTACAACAATCCCCACCGGGCTGTGGAGTATCTGCTGACTGGGATTCCTGGCAGCC
CCGAGCCTGAACATGGGTCTGTCCAAGAAAGTCAGGTGTCAGAGCAGCCAGCAACCGAGGCAGCAGGAGA
AAACCCACTGGAGTTCCTGAGAGATCAGCCCCAGTTTCAGAACATGAGGCAGGTCATCCAGCAGAATCCA
GCACTGCTGCCTGCTCTGCTGCAGCAGCTGGGCCAGGAAAACCCTCAGCTGCTGCAGCAGATCTCCAGGC
ATCAGGAGCAGTTTATTCAGATGCTGAATGAACCTCCAGGGGAGCTGGCCGACATCTCTGATGTCGAGGG
CGAAGTGGGGGCAATTGGAGAGGAAGCCCCTCAGATGAATTACATCCAGGTCACCCCACAGGAGAAGGAA
GCTATTGAACGGCTGAAAGCACTGGGCTTCCCCGAGAGCCTGGTCATCCAGGCCTATTTTGCTTGCGAGA
AGAACGAAAATCTGGCTGCAAACTTCCTGCTGAGCCAGAATTTTGACGATGAGTAAGAATTCGGATCCAC
GCGTAAGCTTCTCGAGACGCGTTAAGCGGCCGCACTCGAGGTTTAAACGGCCGGCCGCGGTCATAGCTGT
TTCCTGAACAGATCCCGGGTGGCATCCCTGTGACCCCTCCCCAGTGCCTCTCCTGGCCCTGGAAGTTGCC
ACTCCAGTGCCCACCAGCCTTGTCCTAATAAAATTAAGTTGCATCATTTTGTCTGACTAGGTGTCCTTCT
ATAATATTATGGGGTGGAGGGGGGTGGTATGGAGCAAGGGGCAAGTTGGGAAGACAACCTGTAGGGCCTG
CGGGGTCTATTGGGAACCAAGCTGGAGTGCAGTGGCACAATCTTGGCTCACTGCAATCTCCGCCTCCTGG
GTTCAAGCGATTCTCCTGCCTCAGCCTCCCGAGTTGTTGGGATTCCAGGCATGCATGACCAGGCTCAGCT
AATTTTTGTTTTTTTGGTAGAGACGGGGTTTCACCATATTGGCCAGGCTGGTCTCCAACTCCTAATCTCA
GGTGATCTACCCACCTTGGCCTCCCAAATTGCTGGGATTACAGGCGTGAACCACTGCTCCCTTCCCTGTC
CTTCTGATTTTAAAATAACTATACCAGCAGGAGGACGTCCAGACACAGCATAGGCTACCTGGCCATGCCC
AACCGGTGGGACATTTGAGTTGCTTGCTTGGCACTGTCCTCTCATGCGTTGGGTCCACTCAGTAGATGCC
TGTTGAATTGGGTACGCGGCCAGCTTGGCTGTGGAATGTGTGTCAGTTAGGGTGTGGAAAGTCCCCAGGC
TCCCCAGCAGGCAGAAGTATGCAAAGCATGCATCTCAATTAGTCAGCAACCAGGTGTGGAAAGTCCCCAG
GCTCCCCAGCAGGCAGAAGTATGCAAAGCATGCATCTCAATTAGTCAGCAACCATAGTCCCGCCCCTAAC
TCCGCCCATCCCGCCCCTAACTCCGCCCAGTTCCGCCCATTCTCCGCCCCATGGCTGACTAATTTTTTTT
ATTTATGCAGAGGCCGAGGCCGCCTCGGCCTCTGAGCTATTCCAGAAGTAGTGAGGAGGCTTTTTTGGAG
GCCTAGGCTTTTGCAAAAAGCTCCCGGGAGCTTGTATATCCATTTTCGGATCTGATCAAGAGACAGGATG
AGGATCGTTTCGCATGATTGAACAAGATGGATTGCACGCAGGTTCTCCGGCCGCTTGGGTGGAGAGGCTA
TTCGGCTATGACTGGGCACAACAGACAATCGGCTGCTCTGATGCCGCCGTGTTCCGGCTGTCAGCGCAGG
GGCGCCCGGTTCTTTTTGTCAAGACCGACCTGTCCGGTGCCCTGAATGAACTGCAGGACGAGGCAGCGCG
GCTATCGTGGCTGGCCACGACGGGCGTTCCTTGCGCAGCTGTGCTCGACGTTGTCACTGAAGCGGGAAGG
GACTGGCTGCTATTGGGCGAAGTGCCGGGGCAGGATCTCCTGTCATCTCACCTTGCTCCTGCCGAGAAAG
TATCCATCATGGCTGATGCAATGCGGCGGCTGCATACGCTTGATCCGGCTACCTGCCCATTCGACCACCA
AGCGAAACATCGCATCGAGCGAGCACGTACTCGGATGGAAGCCGGTCTTGTCGATCAGGATGATCTGGAC
GAAGAGCATCAGGGGCTCGCGCCAGCCGAACTGTTCGCCAGGCTCAAGGCGCGCATGCCCGACGGCGAGG
ATCTCGTCGTGACCCATGGCGATGCCTGCTTGCCGAATATCATGGTGGAAAATGGCCGCTTTTCTGGATT
CATCGACTGTGGCCGGCTGGGTGTGGCCGACCGCTATCAGGACATAGCGTTGGCTACCCGTGATATTGCT
GAAGAGCTTGGCGGCGAATGGGCTGACCGCTTCCTCGTGCTTTACGGTATCGCCGCTCCCGATTCGCAGC
GCATCGCCTTCTATCGCCTTCTTGACGAGTTCTTCTGAGCGGGACTCTGGGGTTCGAAATGACCGACCAA
GCGACGCCCAACCTGCCATCACGAGATTTCGATTCCACCGCCGCCTTCTATGAAAGGTTGGGCTTCGGAA
TCGTTTTCCGGGACGCCGGCTGGATGATCCTCCAGCGCGGGGATCTCATGCTGGAGTTCTTCGCCCACCC
CAACTTGTTTATTGCAGCTTATAATGGTTACAAATAAAGCAATAGCATCACAAATTTCACAAATAAAGCA
TTTTTTTCACTGCATTCTAGTTGTGGTTTGTCCAAACTCATCAATGTATCTTATCATGTCTGTATACCGT
CGACCTCTAGCTAGAGCTTGGCGTAATCATGGTCATAGCTGTTTCCTGTGTGAAATTGTTATCCGCTCAC
AATTCCACACAACATACGAGCCGGAAGCATAAAGTGTAAAGCCTGGGGTGCCTAATGAGTGAGCTAACTC
ACATTAATTGCGTTGCGCTCACTGCCCGCTTTCCAGTCGGGAAACCTGTCGTGCCAGCTGCATTAATGAA
TCGGCCAACGCGCGGGGAGAGGCGGTTTGCGTATTGGGCGCTCTTCCGCTTCCTCGCTCACTGACTCGCT
GCGCTCGGTCGTTCGGCTGCGGCGAGCGGTATCAGCTCACTCAAAGGCGGTAATACGGTTATCCACAGAA
TCAGGGGATAACGCAGGAAAGAACATGTGAGCAAAAGGCCAGCAAAAGGCCAGGAACCGTAAAAAGGCCG
CGTTGCTGGCGTTTTTCCATAGGCTCCGCCCCCCTGACGAGCATCACAAAAATCGACGCTCAAGTCAGAG
GTGGCGAAACCCGACAGGACTATAAAGATACCAGGCGTTTCCCCCTGGAAGCTCCCTCGTGCGCTCTCCT
GTTCCGACCCTGCCGCTTACCGGATACCTGTCCGCCTTTCTCCCTTCGGGAAGCGTGGCGCTTTCTCATA
GCTCACGCTGTAGGTATCTCAGTTCGGTGTAGGTCGTTCGCTCCAAGCTGGGCTGTGTGCACGAACCCCC
CGTTCAGCCCGACCGCTGCGCCTTATCCGGTAACTATCGTCTTGAGTCCAACCCGGTAAGACACGACTTA
TCGCCACTGGCAGCAGCCACTGGTAACAGGATTAGCAGAGCGAGGTATGTAGGCGGTGCTACAGAGTTCT
TGAAGTGGTGGCCTAACTACGGCTACACTAGAAGAACAGTATTTGGTATCTGCGCTCTGCTGAAGCCAGT
TACCTTCGGAAAAAGAGTTGGTAGCTCTTGATCCGGCAAACAAACCACCGCTGGTAGCGGTGGTTTTTTT
GTTTGCAAGCAGCAGATTACGCGCAGAAAAAAAGGATCTCAAGAAGATCCTTTGATCTTTTCTACGGGGT
CTGACGCTCAGTGGAACGAAAACTCACGTTAAGGGATTTTGGTCATGAGATTATCAAAAAGGATCTTCAC
CTAGATCCTTTTAAATTAAAAATGAAGTTTTAAATCAATCTAAAGTATATATGAGTAAACTTGGTCTGAC
AGTTACCAATGCTTAATCAGTGAGGCACCTATCTCAGCGATCTGTCTATTTCGTTCATCCATAGTTGCCT
GACTCCCCGTCGTGTAGATAACTACGATACGGGAGGGCTTACCATCTGGCCCCAGTGCTGCAATGATACC
GCGAGACCCACGCTCACCGGCTCCAGATTTATCAGCAATAAACCAGCCAGCCGGAAGGGCCGAGCGCAGA
AGTGGTCCTGCAACTTTATCCGCCTCCATCCAGTCTATTAATTGTTGCCGGGAAGCTAGAGTAAGTAGTT
CGCCAGTTAATAGTTTGCGCAACGTTGTTGCCATTGCTACAGGCATCGTGGTGTCACGCTCGTCGTTTGG
TATGGCTTCATTCAGCTCCGGTTCCCAACGATCAAGGCGAGTTACATGATCCCCCATGTTGTGCAAAAAA
GCGGTTAGCTCCTTCGGTCCTCCGATCGTTGTCAGAAGTAAGTTGGCCGCAGTGTTATCACTCATGGTTA
TGGCAGCACTGCATAATTCTCTTACTGTCATGCCATCCGTAAGATGCTTTTCTGTGACTGGTGAGTACTC
AACCAAGTCATTCTGAGAATAGTGTATGCGGCGACCGAGTTGCTCTTGCCCGGCGTCAATACGGGATAAT
ACCGCGCCACATAGCAGAACTTTAAAAGTGCTCATCATTGGAAAACGTTCTTCGGGGCGAAAACTCTCAA
GGATCTTACCGCTGTTGAGATCCAGTTCGATGTAACCCACTCGTGCACCCAACTGATCTTCAGCATCTTT
TACTTTCACCAGCGTTTCTGGGTGAGCAAAAACAGGAAGGCAAAATGCCGCAAAAAAGGGAATAAGGGCG
ACACGGAAATGTTGAATACTCATACTCTTCCTTTTTCAATATTATTGAAGCATTTATCAGGGTTATTGTC
TCATGAGCGGATACATATTTGAATGTATTTAGAAAAATAAACAAATAGGGGTTCCGCGCACATTTCCCCG
AAAAGTGCCACCTG
[124 nt withheld, positions 6595-6718]
C
[91 nt withheld, positions 6720-6810]
A
[49 nt withheld, positions 6812-6860]
CCTTTGACGTTGGAGTCCACGTTCTTT
[37 nt withheld, positions 6888-6924]
ACCCTATCTCGGTCTATTCTTTTGATTTATAAGGGATTTTGCCGATTTCGGCCTATTGGTTAAAAAATGA
GCTGATTTAACAAAAATTTAACGCGAATTTT
Features (pLannotate 1.2.2; 20 found; start..end, strand, type, name):
      1..25      +  rep_origin     M13 ori (fragment): M13 bacteriophage origin of replication; arrow indicates direction of (+) strand synthesis
     29..183     -  CDS            lacZα (fragment): LacZα fragment of β-galactosidase; lacZ fragment
    343..722     +  enhancer       CMV enhancer: human cytomegalovirus immediate early enhancer
    724..923     +  promoter       CMV promoter: human cytomegalovirus (CMV) immediate early promoter
    952..970     +  promoter       T7 promoter: promoter for bacteriophage T7 RNA polymerase
   1023..1047    +  CDS            3xFLAG (fragment): three tandem FLAG® epitope tags
   1065..2153    +  CDS            RAD23A: RD23A_HUMAN - Experimental evidence at protein level: Swiss-Prot protein existence level 1. (Microbial infection) Involved in Vpr-dependent replication of HIV-1 in non-proliferating cells and primary macrophages. Required for the association of HIV-1 Vpr with the host proteasome. From Homo sapiens (Human).
   2257..2879    +  polyA_signal   hGH poly(A) signal: human growth hormone polyadenylation signal
   2908..3237    +  promoter       SV40 promoter: SV40 enhancer and early promoter
   3304..4095    +  CDS            neo: KKA2_KLEPN - Also known as kan, nptII. Experimental evidence at protein level: Swiss-Prot protein existence level 1. Resistance to kanamycin, neomycin, paromomycin, ribostamycin, butirosin and gentamicin B. From Klebsiella pneumoniae.
   4119..4277    +  CDS            ble (fragment): BLE_KLEPN - Experimental evidence at protein level: Swiss-Prot protein existence level 1. Binding protein with a strong affinity to the bleomycin family of antibiotics. Binds to CL990; an antimitotic-antibiotic compound. From Klebsiella pneumoniae.
   4272..4393    +  polyA_signal   SV40 poly(A) signal: SV40 polyadenylation signal
   4466..4482    -  protein_bind   lac operator: The lac repressor binds to the lac operator to inhibit transcription in E. coli. This inhibition can be relieved by adding lactose or isopropyl-β-D-thiogalactopyranoside (IPTG). lac repressor encoded by lacI
   4490..4520    -  promoter       lac promoter: promoter for the E. coli lac operon
   4535..4556    -  protein_bind   CAP binding site: CAP binding activates transcription in the presence of cAMP. E. coli catabolite activator protein
   4569..4661    -  CDS            lacI (fragment): lac repressor; lacI; The lac repressor binds to the lac operator to inhibit transcription in E. coli. This inhibition can be relieved by adding lactose or isopropyl-β-D-thiogalactopyranoside (IPTG).
   4844..5432    -  rep_origin     ori: high-copy-number ColE1/pMB1/pBR322/pUC origin of replication
   5603..6463    -  CDS            AmpR: β-lactamase; bla; confers resistance to ampicillin, carbenicillin, and related antibiotics
   6464..6568    -  promoter       AmpR promoter: bla
   6595..7023    +  rep_origin     f1 ori (sequence partly withheld): f1 bacteriophage origin of replication; arrow indicates direction of (+) strand synthesis
