[The description below was written by a language model from this plasmid's Addgene catalogue record and pLannotate feature annotations shown in this document.]
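Description:
pCMV6-AN-DDK_WT RAD23A is a mammalian expression plasmid of about 7.0 kb, built on the commercial pCMV6-AN-DDK backbone, that produces wild-type human RAD23A (UV excision repair protein RAD23 homolog A, also called hHR23A) with an N-terminal FLAG (DDK) epitope supplied by the vector. It is maintained in E. coli through a high-copy ColE1/pUC-type origin and an ampicillin resistance gene (β-lactamase with its own promoter). An f1 phage origin is also present, along with remnants of lacZα, lacI and the lac promoter/operator region that are carried over from the backbone's cloning history and play no evident role in expression.

The expression cassette consists of the human cytomegalovirus immediate-early enhancer and promoter, followed by a T7 promoter that can serve for in vitro transcription or as a sequencing primer site. Next come the short FLAG coding segment (annotated as a fragment of 3xFLAG, consistent with a single epitope) and the roughly 1.1 kb RAD23A open reading frame, which was inserted between the AsiSI and HindIII sites. Transcripts are terminated by the human growth hormone polyadenylation signal. A separate cassette places the neomycin phosphotransferase gene under the SV40 enhancer/early promoter with an SV40 poly(A) signal, allowing G418 selection of stably transfected cells. A small fragment of a bleomycin-resistance gene lies just downstream and appears to be vestigial.

The plasmid is intended for transient or stable expression of FLAG-tagged RAD23A in mammalian cells, where the tag permits detection or immunoprecipitation. The associated publication concerns an interaction between RAD23A/B and Y-family DNA polymerases, and the "WT" label suggests the construct serves as the wild-type reference.
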