Addgene plasmid #201438: pCMV6-AN-DDK_WT RAD23A
Purpose: Expresses human RAD23A with an N-terminal FLAG tag in mammalian cells
Depositing lab: Roger Woodgate. Depositing organization: National Institute of Child Health and Human Development (NICHD). Publication: A novel interaction between RAD23A/B and Y-family DNA polymerases. Ashton NW, Jaiswal N, Cestari Moreno N, Semenova IV, D'Orlando DA, Teatin Latancia M, McIntyre J, Woodgate R, Bezsonova I. J Mol Biol. 2023 Nov 5:168353. doi: 10.1016/j.jmb.2023.168353. PubMed 37935254.
Backbone
  Vector backbone: pCMV6-AN-DDK
  Backbone manufacturer: Origene
  Backbone size w/o insert (bp): 5929
  Total vector size (bp): 7022
  Vector type: Mammalian Expression
  Selectable markers: Neomycin (select with G418)
Growth in bacteria
  Bacterial resistance: Ampicillin, 100 μg/mL
  Growth temperature: 37°C
  Growth strain: DH5alpha
  Copy number: High Copy
Gene/Insert
  Gene/Insert name: UV excision repair protein RAD23 homolog A (alt name: hHR23A)
  Species: H. sapiens (human)
  Insert size (bp): 1092
  Entrez Gene: RAD23A (a.k.a. HHR23A, HR23A)
  Promoter: CMV
  Tag / fusion protein: FLAG (N terminal on backbone)
  Cloning method: Restriction Enzyme; 5′ cloning site AsiSI (not destroyed); 3′ cloning site HindIII (unknown if destroyed)
  Sequencing primers: 5′ TAATACGACTCACTATAGG; 3′ CAGGAAACAGCTATGAC
Terms and licenses: Academic/Nonprofit Terms; Industry Terms: Not Available to Industry
How to cite: pCMV6-AN-DDK_WT RAD23A was a gift from Roger Woodgate (Addgene plasmid # 201438 ; http://n2t.net/addgene:201438 ; RRID:Addgene_201438)
